>Addgene plasmid #179678 | AP1 | addgene full sequence | sequence record 351810 | Addgene NGS Result
CATTAACCTATAAAAATAGGCGTATCACGAGGCCCTTAGGCCAAATAGGCCGTTCAGATCCTTCCGTATT
TAGCCAGTATGTTCTCTAGTGTGGTTCGTTGTTTTTGCGTGAGCCATGAGAACGAACCATTGAGATCATG
CTTACTTTGCATGTCACTCAAAAATTTTGCCTCAAAACTGGTGAGCTGAATTTTTGCAGTTAAAGCATCG
TGTAGTGTTTTTCTTAGTCCGTTACGTAGGTAGGAATCTGATGTAATGGTTGTTGGTATTTTGTCACCAT
TCATTTTTATCTGGTTGTTCTCAAGTTCGGTTACGAGATCCATTTGTCTATCTAGTTCAACTTGGAAAAT
CAACGTATCAGTCGGGCGGCCTCGCTTATCAACCACCAATTTCATATTGCTGTAAGTGTTTAAATCTTTA
CTTATTGGTTTCAAAACCCATTGGTTAAGCCTTTTAAACTCATGGTAGTTATTTTCAAGCATTAACATGA
ACTTAAATTCATCAAGGCTAATCTCTATATTTGCCTTGTGAGTTTTCTTTTGTGTTAGTTCTTTTAATAA
CCACTCATAAATCCTCATAGAGTATTTGTTTTCAAAAGACTTAACATGTTCCAGATTATATTTTATGAAT
TTTTTTAACTGGAAAAGATAAGGCAATATCTCTTCACTAAAAACTAATTCTAATTTTTCGCTTGAGAACT
TGGCATAGTTTGTCCACTGGAAAATCTCAAAGCCTTTAACCAAAGGATTCCTGATTTCCACAGTTCTCGT
CATCAGCTCTCTGGTTGCTTTAGCTAATACACCATAAGCATTTTCCCTACTGATGTTCATCATCTGAGCG
TATTGGTTATAAGTGAACGATACCGTCCGTTCTTTCCTTGTAGGGTTTTCAATCGTGGGGTTGAGTAGTG
CCACACAGCATAAAATTAGCTTGGTTTCATGCTCCGTTAAGTCATAGCGACTAATCGCTAGTTCATTTGC
TTTGAAAACAACTAATTCAGACATACATCTCAATTGGTCTAGGTGATTTTAATCACTATACCAATTGAGA
TGGGCTAGTCAATGATAATTACTAGTCCTTTTCCTTTGAGTTGTGGGTATCTGTAAATTCTGCTAGACCT
TTGCTGGAAAACTTGTAAATTCTGCTAGACCCTCTGTAAATTCCGCTAGACCTTTGTGTGTTTTTTTTGT
TTATATTCAAGTGGTTATAATTTATAGAATAAAGAAAGAATAAAAAAAGATAAAAAGAATAGATCCCAGC
CCTGTGTATAACTCACTACTTTAGTCAGTTCCGCAGTATTACAAAAGGATGTCGCAAACGCTGTTTGCTC
CTCTACAAAACAGACCTTAAAACCCTAAAGGCTTAAGTAGCACCCTCGCAAGCTCGGGCAAATCGCTGAA
TATTCCTTTTGTCTCCGACCATCAGGCACCTGAGTCGCTGTCTTTTTCGTGACATTCAGTTCGCTGCGCT
CACGGCTCTGGCAGTGAATGGGGGTAAATGGCACTACAGGCGCCTTTTATGGATTCATGCAAGGAAACTA
CCCATAATACAAGAAAAGCCCGTCACGGGCTTCTCAGGGCGTTTTATGGCGGGTCTGCTATGTGGTGCTA
TCTGACTTTTTGCTGTTCAGCAGTTCCTGCCCTCTGATTTTCCAGTCTGACCACTTCGGATTATCCCGTG
ACAGGTCATTCAGACTGGCTAATGCACCCAGTAAGGCAGCGGTATCATCAACAGGCTTACCCGTCTTACT
GTCAAGAGGACATCCGGTCAAATAAAACGAAAGGCTCAGTCGAAAGACTGGGCCTTTCGTTTTGCTGAGG
AGACTTAGGGACCCTACTAATACGACTCACTATAGGGAGAAAGACCTGCAGGTGCAGTAAGGAGGAAAAA
AAAA
[85 nt withheld, positions 1895-1979]
C
[98 nt withheld, positions 1981-2078]
A
[305 nt withheld, positions 2080-2384]
G
[176 nt withheld, positions 2386-2561]
CCAATCGTCTGACCTGCCTCAACCTCCTGTC
[82 nt withheld, positions 2593-2674]
GCTCTGAGGGA
[161 nt withheld, positions 2686-2846]
T
[41 nt withheld, positions 2848-2888]
T
[62 nt withheld, positions 2890-2951]
A
[35 nt withheld, positions 2953-2987]
CCTCCCTCAATCGGTTGAATGTCGCCCTTTTGTCTTTGGCGCTGGTAAACCTTACGAGTTCAGTATCGAC
TGCGATAAGATCAACCTGTTCCGC
[50 nt withheld, positions 3082-3131]
T
[36 nt withheld, positions 3133-3168]
ACGGAGCCAATGTACGCAAAAAACCCCGCTTCAGCGGGGTTTTTTCGCCCTCTAGAATCCTCAGCGAGTT
TGTAGAAACGCAAAAAGGCCATCCGTCAGGATGGCCTTCTGCTTAATTTGATGCCTGGCAGTTTATGGCG
GGCGTCCTGCCCGCCACCCTCCGGGCCGTTGCTTCGCAACGTTCAAATCCGCTCCCGGCGGATTTGTCCT
ACTCAGGAGAGCGTTCACCGACAAACAACAGATAAAACGAAAGGCCCAGTCTTTCGACTGAGCCTTTCGT
TTTATTTGATGCCTGGCAGTTCCCTACTCTCGCATGGGGAGACCCCACACTACCATCGGCGCTACGGCGT
TTCACTTCTGAGTTCGGCATGGGGTCAGGTGGGACCACCGCGCTACTGCCGCCAGGCAAATTCTGTTTTA
TCAGACCGCTTCTGCGTTCTGATTTAATCTGTATCAGGCTGAAAATCTTCTCTCATCCGCCAAAACAGCC
ATGCCCATGGCGTTTACCAATGCTTAATCAGTGAGGCACCTATCTCAGCGATCTGTCTATTTCGTTCATC
CATAGTTGCCTGACTCCCCGTCGTGTAGATAACTACGATACGGGAGGGCTTACCATCTGGCCCCAGTGCT
GCAATGATACCGCGAGACCCACGCTCACCGGCTCCAGATTTATCAGCAATAAACCAGCCAGCCGGAAGGG
CCGAGCGCAGAAGTGGTCCTGCAACTTTATCCGCCTCCATCCAGTCTATTAATTGTTGCCGGGAAGCTAG
AGTAAGTAGTTCGCCAGTTAATAGTTTGCGCAACGTTGTTGCCATTGCTACAGGCATCGTGGTGTCACGC
TCGTCGTTTGGTATGGCTTCATTCAGCTCCGGTTCCCAACGATCAAGGCGAGTTACATGATCCCCCATGT
TGTGCAAAAAAGCGGTTAGCTCCTTCGGTCCTCCGATCGTTGTCAGAAGTAAGTTGGCCGCAGTGTTATC
ACTCATGGTTATGGCAGCACTGCATAATTCTCTTACTGTCATGCCATCCGTAAGATGCTTTTCTGTGACT
GGTGAGTACTCAACCAAGTCATTCTGAGAATAGTGTATGCGGCGACCGAGTTGATCTTGCCCGGCGTCAA
TACGGGATAATACCGCGCCACATAGCAGAACTTTAAAAGTGCTCATCATTGGAAAACGTTCTTCGGGGCG
AAAACTCTCAAGGATCTTACCGCTGTTGAGATCCAGTTCGATGTAACCCACTCGTGCACCCAACTGATCT
TCAGCATCTTTTACTTTCACCAGCGTTTCTGGGTGAGCAAAAACAGGAAGGCAAAATGCCGCAAAAAAGG
GAATAAGGGCGACACGGAAATGTTGAATACTCATACTCTTCCTTTTTCAATATTATTGAAGCATTTATCA
GGGTTATTGTCTCATGAGCGGATACATATTTGAATGTATTTAGAAAAATAAACAAATAGGGGTTCCGCGC
ACATTTCCCCGAAAAGTGCCACCTGACGTCTAAGAAACCATTATTATCATGA
Features (pLannotate 1.2.2; 10 found; start..end, strand, type, name):
     54..1004    -  CDS            Rep101: RepA protein needed for replication with the pSC101 origin; rep101
   1052..1274    -  rep_origin     pSC101 ori: low-copy replication origin that requires the Rep101 protein
   1769..1813    +  terminator     rrnB T1 terminator: transcription terminator T1 from the E. coli rrnB gene
   1838..1856    +  promoter       T7 promoter: promoter for bacteriophage T7 RNA polymerase
   1895..3168    +  CDS            M13 gene III (fragment) (sequence partly withheld): pIII; III; minor coat protein
   3251..3278    -  terminator     rrnB T2 terminator: transcription terminator T2 from the E. coli rrnB gene
   3370..3456    -  terminator     rrnB T1 terminator: Escherichia coli rrnB; transcription terminator T1 from the E. coli rrnB gene
   3458..3573    -  ncRNA          5S rRNA: Accession: RF00001 - 5S ribosomal RNA
   3672..4532    -  CDS            AmpR: β-lactamase; bla; confers resistance to ampicillin, carbenicillin, and related antibiotics
   4533..4637    -  promoter       AmpR promoter: bla
