[The description below was written by a language model from this plasmid's Addgene catalogue record and pLannotate feature annotations shown in this document.]
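Description:
AP1 is a 4,690-nt bacterial accessory plasmid built on an SC101 backbone. It is one of the accessory plasmids from a study that developed CRISPR-free base editors with improved activity and broader targeting scope in mitochondrial and nuclear DNA. Replication depends on the pSC101 origin together with the plasmid-encoded Rep101 (RepA) initiator protein, and selection in E. coli is by ampicillin resistance from the β-lactamase gene under its own bla promoter. The catalogue lists the plasmid as high copy, whereas the annotated pSC101 origin is conventionally a low-copy replicon. The record does not explain this difference.

The payload is M13 phage gene III, which encodes pIII, the minor coat protein that filamentous phage need to produce infectious progeny. The feature table places it directly downstream of a T7 promoter, so transcription of gIII depends on T7 RNA polymerase activity in the host cell. The "[SD8]" label in the insert name most likely denotes the Shine-Dalgarno (ribosome-binding site) variant that sets the translation strength of gIII, though this element is not annotated separately. An rrnB T1 terminator upstream of the promoter insulates the cassette from read-through transcription, and rrnB-derived sequences (T1 and T2 terminators and a 5S rRNA segment) lie between gIII and the resistance marker.

This arrangement is typical of accessory plasmids for phage-assisted evolution. There, gIII is deleted from the selection phage and supplied by the host only when the evolving activity triggers its expression, which links phage propagation to the desired function. The record states the purpose only as "accessory plasmids" and does not describe how T7 RNA polymerase activity is coupled to base editing in this system.
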