Addgene plasmid #179678: AP1
Purpose: Accessory plasmids
Depositing lab: David Liu. Depositing organization: Broad Institute. Publication: CRISPR-free base editors with enhanced activity and expanded targeting scope in mitochondrial and nuclear DNA. Mok BY, Kotrys AV, Raguram A, Huang TP, Mootha VK, Liu DR. Nat Biotechnol. 2022 Sep;40(9):1378-1387. doi: 10.1038/s41587-022-01256-8. Epub 2022 Apr 4. PubMed 35379961.
Backbone
  Vector backbone: SC101
  Vector type: Bacterial Expression
Growth in bacteria
  Bacterial resistance: Ampicillin, 100 μg/mL
  Growth temperature: 37°C
  Growth strain: NEB Stable
  Copy number: High Copy
Gene/Insert
  Gene/Insert name: [SD8] gIII
  Species: M13 phage
  Cloning method: Gibson Cloning
Terms and licenses: Academic/Nonprofit Terms; Industry Terms: Not Available to Industry
How to cite: AP1 was a gift from David Liu (Addgene plasmid # 179678 ; http://n2t.net/addgene:179678 ; RRID:Addgene_179678)
